Addgene plasmid #230462: AiP13598 - pAAV-AiE0528h_3xC1-minBG-SYFP2-WPRE3-BGHpA (Alias: CN3598)
Purpose: AiE0528h_3xC1 is an enhancer sequence, designed to drive AAV-mediated transgene expression in specific populations of brain cells
Depositing lab: Allen Institute for Brain Science & Jonathan Ting. Depositing organization: Allen Institute. Publication: A suite of enhancer AAVs and transgenic mouse lines for genetic access to cortical cell types. Ben-Simon Y, Hooper M, Narayan S, Daigle TL, Dwivedi D, Way SW, Oster A, Stafford DA, Mich JK, Taormina MJ, Martinez RA, Opitz-Araya X, Roth JR, Alexander JR, Allen S, Amster A, Arbuckle J, Ayala A, Baker PM, Bakken TE, Barcelli T, Barta S, Bendrick J, Bertagnolli D, Bielstein C, Bishwakarma P, Bowlus J, Boyer G, Brouner K, Casian B, Casper T, Chakka AB, Chakrabarty R, Chance RK, Chavan S, Clark M, Colbert K, Collman F, Daniel S, Departee M, DiValentin P, Donadio N, Dotson N, Egdorf T, Fliss T, Gabitto M, Garcia J, Gary A, Gasperini M, Gloe J, Goldy J, Gore BB, Graybuck L, Greisman N, Haeseleer F, Halterman C, Haradon Z, Hastings SD, Helback O, Ho W, Hockemeyer D, Huang C, Huff S, Hunker A, Johansen N, Jones D, Juneau Z, Kalmbach B, Kannan M, Khem S, Kussick E, Kutsal R, Larsen R, Lee C, Lee AY, Leibly M, Lenz GH, Li S, Liang E, Lusk N, Madigan Z, Malloy J, Malone J, McCue R, Melchor J, Mollenkopf T, Moosman S, Morin E, Newman D, Ng L, Ngo K, Omstead V, Otto S, Oyama A, Pena N, Pham T, Phillips E, Pom CA, Potekhina L, Ransford S, Ray PL, Rette D, Reynoldson C, Rimorin C, Rocha D, Ruiz A, Sanchez REA, Sawyer L, Sedeno-Cortes A, Sevigny JP, Shapovalova N, Shepard N, Shulga L, Sigler AR, Siverts L, Soliman S, Somasundaram S, Staats B, Stewart K, Szelenyi E, Tieu M, Trader C, Tran A, van Velthoven CTJ, Walker M, Wang Y, Weed N, Wirthlin M, Wood T, Wynalda B, Yao Z, Zhou T, Ariza J, Dee N, Reding M, Ronellenfitch K, Mufti S, Sunkin SM, Smith KA, Esposito L, Waters J, Thyagarajan B, Yao S, Lein ES, Zeng H, Levi BP, Ngai J, Ting JT, Tasic B. Cell. 2025 May 16:S0092-8674(25)00513-6. doi: 10.1016/j.cell.2025.05.002. PubMed 40403729.
Backbone
  Vector backbone: pAAV2
  Vector type: AAV
Growth in bacteria
  Bacterial resistance: Ampicillin, 100 μg/mL
  Growth temperature: 37°C
  Growth strain: NEB Stable
  Copy number: High Copy
Gene/Insert
  Gene/Insert name: SYFP2
  Species: Synthetic
  Promoter: minBG
  Cloning method: Gibson Cloning
Terms and licenses: Academic/Nonprofit Terms; Industry Terms: Not Available to Industry
How to cite: AiP13598 - pAAV-AiE0528h_3xC1-minBG-SYFP2-WPRE3-BGHpA (Alias: CN3598) was a gift from Allen Institute for Brain Science & Jonathan Ting (Addgene plasmid # 230462 ; http://n2t.net/addgene:230462 ; RRID:Addgene_230462)
