[The description below was written by a language model from this plasmid's Addgene catalogue record and pLannotate feature annotations shown in this document.]
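Description:
AiP13598 - pAAV-AiE0528h_3xC1-minBG-SYFP2-WPRE3-BGHpA (alias CN3598) is an AAV transfer plasmid built on a pAAV2 backbone, about 4.9 kb in the sequenced record, intended for packaging an enhancer-driven fluorescent reporter into recombinant AAV. It is maintained in bacteria as a high-copy plasmid through a ColE1/pUC-type origin and selected with ampicillin via the bla (AmpR) gene and its promoter. An f1 phage origin is also present, and small remnants of pBR322 bom and rop sequences are annotated in the backbone. The recorded propagation strain, NEB Stable, is a recombination-deficient host, a common choice for ITR-containing plasmids. AAV2 inverted terminal repeats flank the expression cassette. The 3' ITR is annotated in full, while the 5' ITR is detected only as short fragments, which may reflect the difficulty of sequencing and annotating these repeats.

Between the ITRs, the payload consists of the AiE0528h_3xC1 enhancer placed upstream of the minBG minimal promoter; neither element is annotated in the feature table, but they presumably occupy the unannotated region ahead of the reporter. The name suggests a triplicated core of the AiE0528h enhancer, though the record does not define this. A minimal promoter has little activity by itself, so expression depends on the enhancer, which is designed to restrict AAV-mediated transgene expression to specific brain cell populations; the record does not say which ones. The reporter is SYFP2, a rapidly maturing monomeric yellow fluorescent protein derived from Aequorea victoria. It is followed by WPRE3, a shortened woodchuck hepatitis virus posttranscriptional element that boosts transcript expression, and the bovine growth hormone polyadenylation signal. The construct belongs to a collection of enhancer AAVs for genetic access to cortical cell types, where the fluorescent signal labels the targeted cells and reports enhancer specificity.
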