Features (pLannotate 1.2.2; 14 found; start..end, strand, type, name):
     12..39      +  repeat_region  AAV2 ITR (fragment): inverted terminal repeat of adeno-associated virus serotype 2 inverted
     68..95      +  repeat_region  AAV2 ITR (fragment): inverted terminal repeat of adeno-associated virus serotype 2 inverted
    946..1662    +  CDS            SYFP2: SYFP2 is a basic (constitutively fluorescent) yellow fluorescent protein published in 2006, derived from Aequorea victoria. It is reported to be a very rapidly-maturing monomer with moderate acid sensitivity.
   1702..1859    +  misc_feature   WPRE (fragment): woodchuck hepatitis virus posttranscriptional regulatory element
   1865..1945    +  misc_feature   WPRE (fragment): woodchuck hepatitis virus posttranscriptional regulatory element
   1962..2073    +  polyA_signal   bGH poly(A) signal: bovine growth hormone polyadenylation signal
   2191..2331    +  repeat_region  AAV2 ITR: inverted terminal repeat of adeno-associated virus serotype 2 inverted
   2336..2387    -  misc_feature   bom (fragment): basis of mobility region from pBR322
   2406..2861    +  rep_origin     f1 ori (sequence partly withheld): f1 bacteriophage origin of replication; arrow indicates direction of (+) strand synthesis
   2862..2911    -  misc_feature   bom (fragment): basis of mobility region from pBR322
   3013..3048    -  CDS            rop (fragment): Rop protein, which maintains plasmids at low copy number; rop
   3143..3247    +  promoter       AmpR promoter: bla
   3248..4108    +  CDS            AmpR: β-lactamase; bla; confers resistance to ampicillin, carbenicillin, and related antibiotics
   4279..4867    +  rep_origin     ori: high-copy-number ColE1/pMB1/pBR322/pUC origin of replication
>Addgene plasmid #230462 | AiP13598 - pAAV-AiE0528h_3xC1-minBG-SYFP2-WPRE3-BGHpA (Alias: CN3598) | addgene full sequence | sequence record 470951 | Addgene NGS Result
CCTGCAGGCAGCTGCGCGCTCGCTCGCTCACTGAGGCCGCCCGGGCGTCGGGCGACCTTTGGTCGCCCGG
CCTCAGTGAGCGAGCGAGCGCGCAGAGAGGGAGTGGCCAACTCCATCACTAGGGGTTCCTGCGGCCGCAC
GCGTCACCAGATCCCAGAAGTAAAGTTTATTAGTCAGTGGAATTCTTGTATTAGATTTCAGAAAGCACCC
AACTACCAAACGAGAATGAGGTTCCTCCACCATTCCAGCAGAGGGCACACTTTTAGCAGCTTTTGTAGCT
GGTTGCTTCCTGGATGTTTGAATACCAATTGATTTGTCAGCAATGAGCCATTGCAGCAATGCTGTCAAAG
TCTGGATCCCTGACTGGTGGCTGCAAACCACCAGATCCCAGAAGTAAAGTTTATTAGTCAGTGGAATTCT
TGTATTAGATTTCAGAAAGCACCCAACTACCAAACGAGAATGAGGTTCCTCCACCATTCCAGCAGAGGGC
ACACTTTTAGCAGCTTTTGTAGCTGGTTGCTTCCTGGATGTTTGAATACCAATTGATTTGTCAGCAATGA
GCCATTGCAGCAATGCTGTCAAAGTCTGGATCCCTGACTGGTGGCTGCAAACCACCAGATCCCAGAAGTA
AAGTTTATTAGTCAGTGGAATTCTTGTATTAGATTTCAGAAAGCACCCAACTACCAAACGAGAATGAGGT
TCCTCCACCATTCCAGCAGAGGGCACACTTTTAGCAGCTTTTGTAGCTGGTTGCTTCCTGGATGTTTGAA
TACCAATTGATTTGTCAGCAATGAGCCATTGCAGCAATGCTGTCAAAGTCTGGATCCCTGACTGGTGGCT
GCAAACGAGCTCGGGCTGGGCATAAAAGTCAGGGCAGAGCCATCTATTGCTTACATTTGCTTCTGGGATC
CAGATCTTTCGAAGCTAGCGCTACCGGTCGCCACCATGGTGAGCAAGGGCGAGGAGCTGTTCACCGGGGT
GGTGCCCATCCTGGTCGAGCTGGACGGCGACGTAAACGGCCACAAGTTCAGCGTGTCCGGCGAGGGCGAG
GGCGATGCCACCTACGGCAAGCTGACCCTGAAGCTGATCTGCACCACCGGCAAGCTGCCCGTGCCCTGGC
CCACCCTCGTGACCACCCTGGGCTACGGCGTGCAGTGCTTCGCCCGCTACCCCGACCACATGAAGCAGCA
CGACTTCTTCAAGTCCGCCATGCCCGAAGGCTACGTCCAGGAGCGCACCATCTTCTTCAAGGACGACGGC
AACTACAAGACCCGCGCCGAGGTGAAGTTCGAGGGCGACACCCTGGTGAACCGCATCGAGCTGAAGGGCA
TCGACTTCAAGGAGGACGGCAACATCCTGGGGCACAAGCTGGAGTACAACTACAACAGCCACAACGTCTA
TATCACCGCCGACAAGCAGAAGAACGGCATCAAGGCCAACTTCAAGATCCGCCACAACATCGAGGACGGC
GGCGTGCAGCTCGCCGACCACTACCAGCAGAACACCCCCATCGGCGACGGCCCCGTGCTGCTGCCCGACA
ACCACTACCTGAGCTACCAGTCCAAGCTGAGCAAAGACCCCAACGAGAAGCGCGATCACATGGTCCTGCT
GGAGTTCGTGACCGCCGCCGGGATCACTCTCGGCATGGACGAGCTGTACAAGTAAGTCGACGGCGCGCCG
CGGCCGCGAATTCGATATCATAATCAACCTCTGGATTACAAAATTTGTGAAAGATTGACTGGTATTCTTA
ACTATGTTGCTCCTTTTACGCTATGTGGATACGCTGCTTTAATGCCTTTGTATCATGCTATTGCTTCCCG
TATGGCTTTCATTTTCTCCTCCTTGTATAAATCCTGGTTAGTTCTTGCCACGGCGGAACTCATCGCCGCC
TGCCTTGCCCGCTGCTGGACAGGGGCTCGGCTGTTGGGCACTGACAATTCCGTGGCTCGAGAGATCTTCG
ACTGTGCCTTCTAGTTGCCAGCCATCTGTTGTTTGCCCCTCCCCCGTGCCTTCCTTGACCCTGGAAGGTG
CCACTCCCACTGTCCTTTCCTAATAAAATGAGGAAATTGCATCGCATTGTCTGAGTAGGTGTCATTCTAT
TCTGGGGGGTGGGGTGGGGCAGGACAGCAAGGGGGAGGATTGGGAAGACAATAGCAGGCATGAGATCTCA
CGTGCGGACCGAGCGGCCGCAGGAACCCCTAGTGATGGAGTTGGCCACTCCCTCTCTGCGCGCTCGCTCG
CTCACTGAGGCCGGGCGACCAAAGGTCGCCCGACGCCCGGGCTTTGCCCGGGCGGCCTCAGTGAGCGAGC
GAGCGCGCAGCTGCCTGCAGGGGCGCCTGATGCGGTATTTTCTCCTTACGCATCTGTGCGGTATTTCACA
CCGCATA
[95 nt withheld, positions 2388-2482]
T
[46 nt withheld, positions 2484-2529]
C
[141 nt withheld, positions 2531-2671]
CCTTTGACGTTGGAGTCCACGTTCTTT
[37 nt withheld, positions 2699-2735]
ACTCTATCTCGGGCTATTCTTTTGATTTATAAGGGATTTTGCCGATTTCGGTCTATTGGTTAAAAAATGA
GCTGATTTAACAAAAATTTAACGCGAATTTTAACAAAATATTAACGTTTACAATTTTATGGTGCACTCTC
AGTACAATCTGCTCTGATGCCGCATAGTTAAGCCAGCCCCGACACCCGCCAACACCCGCTGACGCGCCCT
GACGGGCTTGTCTGCTCCCGGCATCCGCTTACAGACAAGCTGTGACCGTCTCCGGGAGCTGCATGTGTCA
GAGGTTTTCACCGTCATCACCGAAACGCGCGAGACGAAAGGGCCTCGTGATACGCCTATTTTTATAGGTT
AATGTCATGATAATAATGGTTTCTTAGACGTCAGGTGGCACTTTTCGGGGAAATGTGCGCGGAACCCCTA
TTTGTTTATTTTTCTAAATACATTCAAATATGTATCCGCTCATGAGACAATAACCCTGATAAATGCTTCA
ATAATATTGAAAAAGGAAGAGTATGAGTATTCAACATTTCCGTGTCGCCCTTATTCCCTTTTTTGCGGCA
TTTTGCCTTCCTGTTTTTGCTCACCCAGAAACGCTGGTGAAAGTAAAAGATGCTGAAGATCAGTTGGGTG
CACGAGTGGGTTACATCGAACTGGATCTCAACAGCGGTAAGATCCTTGAGAGTTTTCGCCCCGAAGAACG
TTTTCCAATGATGAGCACTTTTAAAGTTCTGCTATGTGGCGCGGTATTATCCCGTATTGACGCCGGGCAA
GAGCAACTCGGTCGCCGCATACACTATTCTCAGAATGACTTGGTTGAGTACTCACCAGTCACAGAAAAGC
ATCTTACGGATGGCATGACAGTAAGAGAATTATGCAGTGCTGCCATAACCATGAGTGATAACACTGCGGC
CAACTTACTTCTGACAACGATCGGAGGACCGAAGGAGCTAACCGCTTTTTTGCACAACATGGGGGATCAT
GTAACTCGCCTTGATCGTTGGGAACCGGAGCTGAATGAAGCCATACCAAACGACGAGCGTGACACCACGA
TGCCTGTAGCAATGGCAACAACGTTGCGCAAACTATTAACTGGCGAACTACTTACTCTAGCTTCCCGGCA
ACAATTAATAGACTGGATGGAGGCGGATAAAGTTGCAGGACCACTTCTGCGCTCGGCCCTTCCGGCTGGC
TGGTTTATTGCTGATAAATCTGGAGCCGGTGAGCGTGGGTCTCGCGGTATCATTGCAGCACTGGGGCCAG
ATGGTAAGCCCTCCCGTATCGTAGTTATCTACACGACGGGGAGTCAGGCAACTATGGATGAACGAAATAG
ACAGATCGCTGAGATAGGTGCCTCACTGATTAAGCATTGGTAACTGTCAGACCAAGTTTACTCATATATA
CTTTAGATTGATTTAAAACTTCATTTTTAATTTAAAAGGATCTAGGTGAAGATCCTTTTTGATAATCTCA
TGACCAAAATCCCTTAACGTGAGTTTTCGTTCCACTGAGCGTCAGACCCCGTAGAAAAGATCAAAGGATC
TTCTTGAGATCCTTTTTTTCTGCGCGTAATCTGCTGCTTGCAAACAAAAAAACCACCGCTACCAGCGGTG
GTTTGTTTGCCGGATCAAGAGCTACCAACTCTTTTTCCGAAGGTAACTGGCTTCAGCAGAGCGCAGATAC
CAAATACTGTTCTTCTAGTGTAGCCGTAGTTAGGCCACCACTTCAAGAACTCTGTAGCACCGCCTACATA
CCTCGCTCTGCTAATCCTGTTACCAGTGGCTGCTGCCAGTGGCGATAAGTCGTGTCTTACCGGGTTGGAC
TCAAGACGATAGTTACCGGATAAGGCGCAGCGGTCGGGCTGAACGGGGGGTTCGTGCACACAGCCCAGCT
TGGAGCGAACGACCTACACCGAACTGAGATACCTACAGCGTGAGCTATGAGAAAGCGCCACGCTTCCCGA
AGGGAGAAAGGCGGACAGGTATCCGGTAAGCGGCAGGGTCGGAACAGGAGAGCGCACGAGGGAGCTTCCA
GGGGGAAACGCCTGGTATCTTTATAGTCCTGTCGGGTTTCGCCACCTCTGACTTGAGCGTCGATTTTTGT
GATGCTCGTCAGGGGGGCGGAGCCTATGGAAAAACGCCAGCAACGCGGCCTTTTTACGGTTCCTGGCCTT
TTGCTGGCCTTTTGCTCACATGT
